>Addgene plasmid #99651 | pAAV-dSa-VPR | addgene full sequence | sequence record 191797 | Addgene NGS Result
AAAATACCGCATCAGGCGCCCCTGCAGGCAGCTGCGCGCTCGCTCGCTCACTGAGGCCGCCCGGGCAAAG
CCCGGGCGTCGGGCGACCTTTGGTCGCCCGGCCTCAGTGAGCGAGCGAGCGCGCAGAGAGGGAGTGGCCA
ACTCCATCACTAGGGGTTCCTGCGGCCGCCTCGAGGCGTTGACATTGATTATTGACTAGTTATTAATAGT
AATCAATTACGGGGTCATTAGTTCATAGCCCATATATGGAGTTCCGCGTTACATAACTTACGGTAAATGG
CCCGCCTGGCTGACCGCCCAACGACCCCCGCCCATTGACGTCAATAATGACGTATGTTCCCATAGTAACG
CCAATAGGGACTTTCCATTGACGTCAATGGGTGGAGTATTTACGGTAAACTGCCCACTTGGCAGTACATC
AAGTGTATCATATGCCAAGTACGCCCCCTATTGACGTCAATGACGGTAAATGGCCCGCCTGGCATTATGC
CCAGTACATGACCTTATGGGACTTTCCTACTTGGCAGTACATCTACGTATTAGTCATCGCTATTACCATG
GTGATGCGGTTTTGGCAGTACATCAATGGGCGTGGATAGCGGTTTGACTCACGGGGATTTCCAAGTCTCC
ACCCCATTGACGTCAATGGGAGTTTGTTTTGGCACCAAAATCAACGGGACTTTCCAAAATGTCGTAACAA
CTCCGCCCCATTGACGCAAATGGGCGGTAGGCGTGTACGGTGGGAGGTCTATATAAGCAGAGCTCTCTGG
CTAACTACCGGTGCCACCATGGCCCCAAAGAAGAAGCGGAAGGTCGGTATCCACGGAGTCCCAGCAGCCA
AGCGGAACTACATCCTGGGCCTGGCCATCGGCATCACCAGCGTGGGCTACGGCATCATCGACTACGAGAC
ACGGGACGTGATCGATGCCGGCGTGCGGCTGTTCAAAGAGGCCAACGTGGAAAACAACGAGGGCAGGCGG
AGCAAGAGAGGCGCCAGAAGGCTGAAGCGGCGGAGGCGGCATAGAATCCAGAGAGTGAAGAAGCTGCTGT
TCGACTACAACCTGCTGACCGACCACAGCGAGCTGAGCGGCATCAACCCCTACGAGGCCAGAGTGAAGGG
CCTGAGCCAGAAGCTGAGCGAGGAAGAGTTCTCTGCCGCCCTGCTGCACCTGGCCAAGAGAAGAGGCGTG
CACAACGTGAACGAGGTGGAAGAGGACACCGGCAACGAGCTGTCCACCAAAGAGCAGATCAGCCGGAACA
GCAAGGCCCTGGAAGAGAAATACGTGGCCGAACTGCAGCTGGAACGGCTGAAGAAAGACGGCGAAGTGCG
GGGCAGCATCAACAGATTCAAGACCAGCGACTACGTGAAAGAAGCCAAACAGCTGCTGAAGGTGCAGAAG
GCCTACCACCAGCTGGACCAGAGCTTCATCGACACCTACATCGACCTGCTGGAAACCCGGCGGACCTACT
ATGAGGGACCTGGCGAGGGCAGCCCCTTCGGCTGGAAGGACATCAAAGAATGGTACGAGATGCTGATGGG
CCACTGCACCTACTTCCCCGAGGAACTGCGGAGCGTGAAGTACGCCTACAACGCCGACCTGTACAACGCC
CTGAACGACCTGAACAATCTCGTGATCACCAGGGACGAGAACGAGAAGCTGGAATATTACGAGAAGTTCC
AGATCATCGAGAACGTGTTCAAGCAGAAGAAGAAGCCCACCCTGAAGCAGATCGCCAAAGAAATCCTCGT
GAACGAAGAGGATATTAAGGGCTACAGAGTGACCAGCACCGGCAAGCCCGAGTTCACCAACCTGAAGGTG
TACCACGACATCAAGGACATTACCGCCCGGAAAGAGATTATTGAGAACGCCGAGCTGCTGGATCAGATTG
CCAAGATCCTGACCATCTACCAGAGCAGCGAGGACATCCAGGAAGAACTGACCAATCTGAACTCCGAGCT
GACCCAGGAAGAGATCGAGCAGATCTCTAATCTGAAGGGCTATACCGGCACCCACAACCTGAGCCTGAAG
GCCATCAACCTGATCCTGGACGAGCTGTGGCACACCAACGACAACCAGATCGCTATCTTCAACCGGCTGA
AGCTGGTGCCCAAGAAGGTGGACCTGTCCCAGCAGAAAGAGATCCCCACCACCCTGGTGGACGACTTCAT
CCTGAGCCCCGTCGTGAAGAGAAGCTTCATCCAGAGCATCAAAGTGATCAACGCCATCATCAAGAAGTAC
GGCCTGCCCAACGACATCATTATCGAGCTGGCCCGCGAGAAGAACTCCAAGGACGCCCAGAAAATGATCA
ACGAGATGCAGAAGCGGAACCGGCAGACCAACGAGCGGATCGAGGAAATCATCCGGACCACCGGCAAAGA
GAACGCCAAGTACCTGATCGAGAAGATCAAGCTGCACGACATGCAGGAAGGCAAGTGCCTGTACAGCCTG
GAAGCCATCCCTCTGGAAGATCTGCTGAACAACCCCTTCAACTATGAGGTGGACCACATCATCCCCAGAA
GCGTGTCCTTCGACAACAGCTTCAACAACAAGGTGCTCGTGAAGCAGGAAGAAGCCAGCAAGAAGGGCAA
CCGGACCCCATTCCAGTACCTGAGCAGCAGCGACAGCAAGATCAGCTACGAAACCTTCAAGAAGCACATC
CTGAATCTGGCCAAGGGCAAGGGCAGAATCAGCAAGACCAAGAAAGAGTATCTGCTGGAAGAACGGGACA
TCAACAGGTTCTCCGTGCAGAAAGACTTCATCAACCGGAACCTGGTGGATACCAGATACGCCACCAGAGG
CCTGATGAACCTGCTGCGGAGCTACTTCAGAGTGAACAACCTGGACGTGAAAGTGAAGTCCATCAATGGC
GGCTTCACCAGCTTTCTGCGGCGGAAGTGGAAGTTTAAGAAAGAGCGGAACAAGGGGTACAAGCACCACG
CCGAGGACGCCCTGATCATTGCCAACGCCGATTTCATCTTCAAAGAGTGGAAGAAACTGGACAAGGCCAA
AAAAGTGATGGAAAACCAGATGTTCGAGGAAAAGCAGGCCGAGAGCATGCCCGAGATCGAAACCGAGCAG
GAGTACAAAGAGATCTTCATCACCCCCCACCAGATCAAGCACATTAAGGACTTCAAGGACTACAAGTACA
GCCACCGGGTGGACAAGAAGCCTAATAGAGAGCTGATTAACGACACCCTGTACTCCACCCGGAAGGACGA
CAAGGGCAACACCCTGATCGTGAACAATCTGAACGGCCTGTACGACAAGGACAATGACAAGCTGAAAAAG
CTGATCAACAAGAGCCCCGAAAAGCTGCTGATGTACCACCACGACCCCCAGACCTACCAGAAACTGAAGC
TGATTATGGAACAGTACGGCGACGAGAAGAATCCCCTGTACAAGTACTACGAGGAAACCGGGAACTACCT
GACCAAGTACTCCAAAAAGGACAACGGCCCCGTGATCAAGAAGATTAAGTATTACGGCAACAAACTGAAC
GCCCATCTGGACATCACCGACGACTACCCCAACAGCAGAAACAAGGTCGTGAAGCTGTCCCTGAAGCCCT
ACAGATTCGACGTGTACCTGGACAATGGCGTGTACAAGTTCGTGACCGTGAAGAATCTGGATGTGATCAA
AAAAGAAAACTACTACGAAGTGAATAGCAAGTGCTATGAGGAAGCTAAGAAGCTGAAGAAGATCAGCAAC
CAGGCCGAGTTTATCGCCTCCTTCTACAACAACGATCTGATCAAGATCAACGGCGAGCTGTATAGAGTGA
TCGGCGTGAACAACGACCTGCTGAACCGGATCGAAGTGAACATGATCGACATCACCTACCGCGAGTACCT
GGAAAACATGAACGACAAGAGGCCCCCCAGGATCATTAAGACAATCGCCTCCAAGACCCAGAGCATTAAG
AAGTACAGCACAGACATTCTGGGCAACCTGTATGAAGTGAAATCTAAGAAGCACCCTCAGATCATCAAAA
AGGGCAAAAGGCCGGCGGCCACGAAAAAGGCCGGCCAGGCAAAAAAGAAAAAGGGATCCGAGGCCAGCGG
TTCCGGACGGGCTGACGCATTGGACGATTTTGATCTGGATATGCTGGGAAGTGACGCCCTCGATGATTTT
GACCTTGACATGCTTGGTTCGGATGCCCTTGATGACTTTGACCTCGACATGCTCGGCAGTGACGCCCTTG
ATGATTTCGACCTGGACATGCTGATTAACTCTAGAAGTTCCGGATCTCCGAAAAAGAAACGCAAAGTTGG
TAGCCAGTACCTGCCCGACACCGACGACCGGCACCGGATCGAGGAAAAGCGGAAGCGGACCTACGAGACA
TTCAAGAGCATCATGAAGAAGTCCCCCTTCAGCGGCCCCACCGACCCTAGACCTCCACCTAGAAGAATCG
CCGTGCCCAGCAGATCCAGCGCCAGCGTGCCAAAACCTGCCCCCCAGCCTTACCCCTTCACCAGCAGCCT
GAGCACCATCAACTACGACGAGTTCCCTACCATGGTGTTCCCCAGCGGCCAGATCTCTCAGGCCTCTGCT
CTGGCTCCAGCCCCTCCTCAGGTGCTGCCTCAGGCTCCTGCTCCTGCACCAGCTCCAGCCATGGTGTCTG
CACTGGCTCAGGCACCAGCACCCGTGCCTGTGCTGGCTCCTGGACCTCCACAGGCTGTGGCTCCACCAGC
CCCTAAACCTACACAGGCCGGCGAGGGCACACTGTCTGAAGCTCTGCTGCAGCTGCAGTTCGACGACGAG
GATCTGGGAGCCCTGCTGGGAAACAGCACCGATCCTGCCGTGTTCACCGACCTGGCCAGCGTGGACAACA
GCGAGTTCCAGCAGCTGCTGAACCAGGGCATCCCTGTGGCCCCTCACACCACCGAGCCCATGCTGATGGA
ATACCCCGAGGCCATCACCCGGCTCGTGACAGGCGCTCAGAGGCCTCCTGATCCAGCTCCTGCCCCTCTG
GGAGCACCAGGCCTGCCTAATGGACTGCTGTCTGGCGACGAGGACTTCAGCTCTATCGCCGATATGGATT
TCTCAGCCTTGCTGGGCTCTGGCAGCGGCAGCCGGGATTCCAGGGAAGGGATGTTTTTGCCGAAGCCTGA
GGCCGGCTCCGCTATTAGTGACGTGTTTGAGGGCCGCGAGGTGTGCCAGCCAAAACGAATCCGGCCATTT
CATCCTCCAGGAAGTCCATGGGCCAACCGCCCACTCCCCGCCAGCCTCGCACCAACACCAACCGGTCCAG
TACATGAGCCAGTCGGGTCACTGACCCCGGCACCAGTCCCTCAGCCACTGGATCCAGCGCCCGCAGTGAC
TCCCGAGGCCAGTCACCTGTTGGAGGATCCCGATGAAGAGACGAGCCAGGCTGTCAAAGCCCTTCGGGAG
ATGGCCGATACTGTGATTCCCCAGAAGGAAGAGGCTGCAATCTGTGGCCAAATGGACCTTTCCCATCCGC
CCCCAAGGGGCCATCTGGATGAGCTGACAACCACACTTGAGTCCATGACCGAGGATCTGAACCTGGACTC
ACCCCTGACCCCGGAATTGAACGAGATTCTGGATACCTTCCTGAACGACGAGTGCCTCTTGCATGCCATG
CATATCAGCACAGGACTGTCCATCTTCGACACATCTCTGTTTTGAGAATTCCTAGAGCTCGCTGATCAGC
CTCGACTGTGCCTTCTAGTTGCCAGCCATCTGTTGTTTGCCCCTCCCCCGTGCCTTCCTTGACCCTGGAA
GGTGCCACTCCCACTGTCCTTTCCTAATAAAATGAGGAAATTGCATCGCATTGTCTGAGTAGGTGTCATT
CTATTCTGGGGGGTGGGGTGGGGCAGGACAGCAAGGGGGAGGATTGGGAAGAGAATAGCAGGCATGCTGG
GGAGCTAGAGGCCGCAGGAACCCCTAGTGATGGAGTTGGCCACTCCCTCTCTGCGCGCTCGCTCGCTCAC
TGAGGCCGGGCGACCAAAGGTCGCCCGACGCCCGGGCGGCCTCAGTGAGCGAGCGAGCGCGCAGCTGCCT
GCAGGACATGTGAGCAAAAGGCCAGCAAAAGGCCAGGAACCGTAAAAAGGCCGCGTTGCTGGCGTTTTTC
CATAGGCTCCGCCCCCCTGACGAGCATCACAAAAATCGACGCTCAAGTCAGAGGTGGCGAAACCCGACAG
GACTATAAAGATACCAGGCGTTTCCCCCTGGAAGCTCCCTCGTGCGCTCTCCTGTTCCGACCCTGCCGCT
TACCGGATACCTGTCCGCCTTTCTCCCTTCGGGAAGCGTGGCGCTTTCTCATAGCTCACGCTGTAGGTAT
CTCAGTTCGGTGTAGGTCGTTCGCTCCAAGCTGGGCTGTGTGCACGAACCCCCCGTTCAGCCCGACCGCT
GCGCCTTATCCGGTAACTATCGTCTTGAGTCCAACCCGGTAAGACACGACTTATCGCCACTGGCAGCAGC
CACTGGTAACAGGATTAGCAGAGCGAGGTATGTAGGCGGTGCTACAGAGTTCTTGAAGTGGTGGCCTAAC
TACGGCTACACTAGAAGAACAGTATTTGGTATCTGCGCTCTGCTGAAGCCAGTTACCTTCGGAAAAAGAG
TTGGTAGCTCTTGATCCGGCAAACAAACCACCGCTGGTAGCGGTGGTTTTTTTGTTTGCAAGCAGCAGAT
TACGCGCAGAAAAAAAGGATCTCAAGAAGATCCTTTGATCTTTTCTACGGGGTCTGACGCTCAGTGGAAC
GAAAACTCACGTTAAGGGATTTTGGTCATGAGATTATCAAAAAGGATCTTCACCTAGATCCTTTTAAATT
AAAAATGAAGTTTTAAATCAATCTAAAGTATATATGAGTAAACTTGGTCTGACAGTTACCAATGCTTAAT
CAGTGAGGCACCTATCTCAGCGATCTGTCTATTTCGTTCATCCATAGTTGCCTGACTCCCCGTCGTGTAG
ATAACTACGATACGGGAGGGCTTACCATCTGGCCCCAGTGCTGCAATGATACCGCGGCTTCCACGCTCAC
CGGCTCCAGATTTATCAGCAATAAACCAGCCAGCCGGAAGGGCCGAGCGCAGAAGTGGTCCTGCAACTTT
ATCCGCCTCCATCCAGTCTATTAATTGTTGCCGGGAAGCTAGAGTAAGTAGTTCGCCAGTTAATAGTTTG
CGCAACGTTGTTGCCATTGCTACAGGCATCGTGGTGTCACGCTCGTCGTTTGGTATGGCTTCATTCAGCT
CCGGTTCCCAACGATCAAGGCGAGTTACATGATCCCCCATGTTGTGCAAAAAAGCGGTTAGCTCCTTCGG
TCCTCCGATCGTTGTCAGAAGTAAGTTGGCCGCAGTGTTATCACTCATGGTTATGGCAGCACTGCATAAT
TCTCTTACTGTCATGCCATCCGTAAGATGCTTTTCTGTGACTGGTGAGTACTCAACCAAGTCATTCTGAG
AATAGTGTATGCGGCGACCGAGTTGCTCTTGCCCGGCGTCAATACGGGATAATACCGCGCCACATAGCAG
AACTTTAAAAGTGCTCATCATTGGAAAACGTTCTTCGGGGCGAAAACTCTCAAGGATCTTACCGCTGTTG
AGATCCAGTTCGATGTAACCCACTCGTGCACCCAACTGATCTTCAGCATCTTTTACTTTCACCAGCGTTT
CTGGGTGAGCAAAAACAGGAAGGCAAAATGCCGCAAAAAAGGGAATAAGGGCGACACGGAAATGTTGAAT
ACTCATACTCTTCCTTTTTCAATATTATTGAAGCATTTATCAGGGTTATTGTCTCATGAGCGGATACATA
TTTGAATGTATTTAGAAAAATAAACAAATAGGGGTTCCGCGCACATTTCCCCGAAAAGTGCCACCTGACG
TCTAAGAAACCATTATTATCATGACATTAACCTATAAAAATAGGCGTATCACGAGGCCCTTTCGTCTCGC
GCGTTTCGGTGATGACGGTGAAAACCTCTGACACATGCAGCTCCCGGAGACGGTCACAGCTTGTCTGTAA
GCGGATGCCGGGAGCAGACAAGCCCGTCAGGGCGCGTCAGCGGGTGTTGGCGGGTGTCGGGGCTGGCTTA
ACTATGCGGCATCAGAGCAGATTGTACTGAGAGTGCACCATAAAATTGTAAACGTTAATATTTTGTTAAA
ATTCGCGTTAAATTTTTGTTAAATCAGCTCATTTTTTAACCAATAGACCGAAATCGGCAAAATCCCTTAT
AAATCAAAAGAATAGCCCGAGATAGAGT
[37 nt withheld, positions 8219-8255]
AAAGAACGTGGACTCCAACGTCAAAGG
[141 nt withheld, positions 8283-8423]
G
[46 nt withheld, positions 8425-8470]
A
[95 nt withheld, positions 8472-8566]
TATGCGGTGTGAAATACCGCACAGATGCGTAAGGAG
Features (pLannotate 1.2.2; 18 found; start..end, strand, type, name):
     21..161     -  repeat_region  AAV2 ITR: inverted terminal repeat of adeno-associated virus serotype 2 inverted
    181..560     +  enhancer       CMV enhancer: human cytomegalovirus immediate early enhancer
    561..764     +  promoter       CMV promoter: human cytomegalovirus (CMV) immediate early promoter
    840..3995    +  CDS            cas9: CAS9_STAAU - Experimental evidence at protein level: Swiss-Prot protein existence level 1. CRISPR (clustered regularly interspaced short palindromic repeat) is an adaptive immune system that provides protection against mobile genetic elements (viruses, transposable elements and conjugative plasmids). CRISPR clusters contain spacers, sequences complementary to antecedent mobile elements, and target invading nucleic acids. CRISPR clusters are transcribed and processed into CRISPR RNA (crRNA). In type II CRISPR systems correct processing of pre-crRNA requires a trans- encoded small RNA (tracrRNA)
   3996..4043    +  CDS            nucleoplasmin NLS: bipartite nuclear localization signal from nucleoplasmin
   4194..4210    +  CDS            VP96 (fragment): 6 tandem repeats of the minimal activation domain of herpes simplex virus VP16 (Cheng et al., 2013)
   4275..5054    +  CDS            RELA (fragment): TF65_HUMAN - Also known as NFKB3. Experimental evidence at protein level: Swiss-Prot protein existence level 1. NF-kappa-B is a pleiotropic transcription factor present in almost all cell types and is the endpoint of a series of signal transduction events that are initiated by a vast array of stimuli related to many biological processes such as inflammation, immunity, differentiation, cell growth, tumorigenesis and apoptosis. NF-kappa-B is a homo- or heterodimeric complex formed by the Rel-like domain- containing proteins RELA/p65, RELB, NFKB1/p105, NFKB1/p50, REL and NFKB2/p52. The heterodime
   5073..5642    +  CDS            Rta AD: transcriptional activation domain from the human herpesvirus 4 (Epstein-Barr virus) replication and transcription activator Rta/BRLF1 (Hardwick et al., 1992; Chavez et al., 2015)
   5676..5787    +  polyA_signal   bGH poly(A) signal: bovine growth hormone polyadenylation signal
   5931..5958    -  repeat_region  AAV2 ITR (fragment): inverted terminal repeat of adeno-associated virus serotype 2 inverted
   5987..6014    -  repeat_region  AAV2 ITR (fragment): inverted terminal repeat of adeno-associated virus serotype 2 inverted
   6087..6675    -  rep_origin     ori: high-copy-number ColE1/pMB1/pBR322/pUC origin of replication
   6846..7706    -  CDS            AmpR: β-lactamase; bla; confers resistance to ampicillin, carbenicillin, and related antibiotics
   7707..7811    -  promoter       AmpR promoter: bla
   7906..7941    +  CDS            rop (fragment): Rop protein, which maintains plasmids at low copy number; rop
   8043..8092    +  misc_feature   bom (fragment): basis of mobility region from pBR322
   8093..8548    -  rep_origin     f1 ori (sequence partly withheld): f1 bacteriophage origin of replication; arrow indicates direction of (+) strand synthesis
   8567..16      +  misc_feature   bom (fragment) (across the origin): basis of mobility region from pBR322
