[The description below was written by a language model from this plasmid's Addgene catalogue record and pLannotate feature annotations shown in this document.]
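Description:
pAAV-dSa-VPR is an AAV transfer plasmid built on a pAAV (pUC f1) backbone and designed to express a CRISPR-based transcriptional activator in mammalian cells. It is propagated in bacteria through a high-copy ColE1/pUC-type origin with ampicillin selection (AmpR under its own bla promoter). It also carries an f1 phage origin and small remnants of pBR322 rop and bom sequences. The expression cassette lies between AAV2 inverted terminal repeats, the cis elements required for replication and packaging of the intervening DNA into recombinant AAV particles. The upstream ITR is annotated in full. The downstream one is detected only as two short fragments in the sequencing result, which may reflect the difficulty of reading or annotating these repeat structures. ITR instability is also the usual reason for keeping such plasmids in a recombination-deficient strain, as recorded here.

The payload is driven by the human cytomegalovirus immediate early enhancer and promoter and terminated by a bovine growth hormone polyadenylation signal. It encodes Staphylococcus aureus Cas9 in its catalytically dead form, although the record does not list the specific inactivating mutations. This is followed by a bipartite nucleoplasmin nuclear localization signal and the tripartite VPR activator at the C terminus. VPR consists of VP64 (detected only as a short VP16-repeat fragment), the activation region of human p65/RELA, and the Epstein-Barr virus Rta activation domain. Because dSaCas9 binds DNA under guide RNA direction without cutting it, the fusion recruits strong activation domains to targeted promoters to upregulate endogenous genes. No guide RNA cassette is annotated, so the guide would have to be supplied from a separate construct. The smaller Sa orthologue is generally chosen to ease AAV packaging limits.
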