Addgene plasmid #99651: pAAV-dSa-VPR
Purpose: Expresses tripartite VP64-p65-RTA activator fused to C term. of dead Sa Cas9
Depositing lab: George Church. Depositing organization: Harvard Medical School.
Backbone
  Vector backbone: pAAV (pUC f1)
  Vector type: AAV
Growth in bacteria
  Bacterial resistance: Ampicillin, 100 μg/mL
  Growth temperature: 30°C
  Growth strain: NEB Stable
  Copy number: High Copy
Gene/Insert
  Gene/Insert name: dCas9
  Species: Synthetic
  Mutation: dead Cas9
  Tag / fusion protein: VP64-p65-RTA activator (C terminal on insert)
  Cloning method: Restriction Enzyme; 5′ cloning site unknown (unknown if destroyed); 3′ cloning site unknown (unknown if destroyed)
Terms and licenses: Academic/Nonprofit Terms; Industry Terms: Not Available to Industry
How to cite: pAAV-dSa-VPR was a gift from George Church (Addgene plasmid # 99651 ; http://n2t.net/addgene:99651 ; RRID:Addgene_99651)
